>Addgene plasmid #133244 | pJFRC7-UAS-NPRR_dTK | addgene full sequence | sequence record 271173 | Addgene NGS Result
GACTCAGGTGGCACTTTTCGGGGAAATGTGCGCGGAACCCCTATTTGTTTATTTTTCTAAATACATTCAA
ATATGTATCCGCTCATGAGACAATAACCCTGATAAATGCTTCAATAATATTGAAAAAGGAAGAGTATGAG
TATTCAACATTTCCGTGTCGCCCTTATTCCCTTTTTTGCGGCATTTTGCCTTCCTGTTTTTGCTCACCCA
GAAACGCTGGTGAAAGTAAAAGATGCTGAAGATCAGTTGGGTGCACGAGTGGGTTACATCGAACTGGATC
TCAACAGCGGTAAGATCCTTGAGAGTTTTCGCCCCGAAGAACGTTTTCCAATGATGAGCACTTTTAAAGT
TCTGCTATGTGGCGCGGTATTATCCCGTATTGACGCCGGGCAAGAGCAACTCGGTCGCCGCATACACTAT
TCTCAGAATGACTTGGTTGAGTACTCACCAGTCACAGAAAAGCATCTTACGGATGGCATGACAGTAAGAG
AATTATGCAGTGCTGCCATAACCATGAGTGATAACACTGCGGCCAACTTACTTCTGACAACGATCGGAGG
ACCGAAGGAGCTAACCGCTTTTTTGCACAACATGGGGGATCATGTAACTCGCCTTGATCGTTGGGAACCG
GAGCTGAATGAAGCCATACCAAACGACGAGCGTGACACCACGATGCCTGTAGCAATGGCAACAACGTTGC
GCAAACTATTAACTGGCGAACTACTTACTCTAGCTTCCCGGCAACAATTAATAGACTGGATGGAGGCGGA
TAAAGTTGCAGGACCACTTCTGCGCTCGGCCCTTCCGGCTGGCTGGTTTATTGCTGATAAATCTGGAGCC
GGTGAGCGTGGGTCTCGCGGTATCATTGCAGCACTGGGGCCAGATGGTAAGCCCTCCCGTATCGTAGTTA
TCTACACGACGGGGAGTCAGGCAACTATGGATGAACGAAATAGACAGATCGCTGAGATAGGTGCCTCACT
GATTAAGCATTGGTAACTGTCAGACCAAGTTTACTCATATATACTTTAGATTGATTTAAAACTTCATTTT
TAATTTAAAAGGATCTAGGTGAAGATCCTTTTTGATAATCTCATGACCAAAATCCCTTAACGTGAGTTTT
CGTTCCACTGAGCGTCAGACCCCGTAGAAAAGATCAAAGGATCTTCTTGAGATCCTTTTTTTCTGCGCGT
AATCTGCTGCTTGCAAACAAAAAAACCACCGCTACCAGCGGTGGTTTGTTTGCCGGATCAAGAGCTACCA
ACTCTTTTTCCGAAGGTAACTGGCTTCAGCAGAGCGCAGATACCAAATACTGTTCTTCTAGTGTAGCCGT
AGTTAGGCCACCACTTCAAGAACTCTGTAGCACCGCCTACATACCTCGCTCTGCTAATCCTGTTACCAGT
GGCTGCTGCCAGTGGCGATAAGTCGTGTCTTACCGGGTTGGACTCAAGACGATAGTTACCGGATAAGGCG
CAGCGGTCGGGCTGAACGGGGGGTTCGTGCACACAGCCCAGCTTGGAGCGAACGACCTACACCGAACTGA
GATACCTACAGCGTGAGCTATGAGAAAGCGCCACGCTTCCCGAAGGGAGAAAGGCGGACAGGTATCCGGT
AAGCGGCAGGGTCGGAACAGGAGAGCGCACGAGGGAGCTTCCAGGGGGAAACGCCTGGTATCTTTATAGT
CCTGTCGGGTTTCGCCACCTCTGACTTGAGCGTCGATTTTTGTGATGCTCGTCAGGGGGGCGGAGCCTAT
GGAAAAACGCCAGCAACGCGGCCTTTTTACGGTTCCTGGCCTTTTGCTGGCCTTTTGCTCACATGTTACC
GTCGACGATGTAGGTCACGGTCTCGAAGCCGCGGTGCGGGTGCCAGGGCGTGCCCTTGGGCTCCCCGGGC
GCGTACTCCACCTCACCCATCTGGTCCATCATGATGAACGGGTCGAGGTGGCGGTAGTTGATCCCGGCGA
ACGCGCGGCGCACCGGGAAGCCCTCGCCCTCGAAACCGCTGGGCGCGGTGGTCACGGTGAGCACGGGACG
TGCGACGGCGTCGGCGGGTGCGGATACGCGGGGCAGCGTCAGCGGGTTCTCGACGGTCACGGCGGGCATG
TCGACAAGCCGAACATATGGGCGCGCCTAGTATGTATGTAAGTTAATAAAACCCATTTTTGCGGAAAGTA
GATAAAAAAAACATTTTTTTTTTTTACTGCACTGGATATCATTGAACTTATCTGATCAGTTTTAAATTTA
CTTCGATCCAAGGGTATTTGATGTACCAGGTTCTTTCGATTACCTCTCACTCAAAATGACATTCCACTCA
AAGTCAGCGCTGTTTGCCTCCTTCTCTGTCCACAGAAATATCGCCGTCTCTTTCGCCGCTGCGTCCGCTA
TCTCTTTCGCCACCGTTTGTAGCGTTACGTAGCGTCAATGTCCGCCTTCAGTTGCATTTTGTCAGCGGTT
TCGTGACGAAGCTCCAAGCGGTTTACGCCATCAATTAAACACAAAGTGCTGTGCCAAAACTCCTCTCGCT
TCTTATTTTTGTTTGTTTTTTGAGTGATTGGGGTGGTGATTGGTTTTGGGTGGGTAAGCAGGGGAAAGTG
TGAAAAATCCCGGCAATGGGCCAAGAGGATCAGGAGCTATTAATTCGCGGAGGCAGCAAACACCCATCTG
CCGAGCATCTGAACAATGTGAGTAGTACATGTGCATACATCTTAAGTTCACTTGATCTATAGGAACTGCG
ATTGCAACATCAAATTGTCTGCGGCGTGAGAACTGCGACCCACAAAAATCCCAAACCGCAATTGCACAAA
CAAATAGTGACACGAAACAGATTATTCTGGTAGCTGTTCTCGCTATATAAGACAATTTTTGAGATCATAT
CATGATCAAGACATCTAAAGGCATTCATTTTCGACTATATTCTTTTTTACAAAAAATATAACAACCAGAT
ATTTTAAGCTGATCCTAGATGCACAAAAAATAAATAAAAGTATAAACCTACTTCGTAGGATACTTCGGGG
TACTTTTTGTTCGGGGTTAGATGAGCATAACGCTTGTAGTTGATATTTGAGATCCCCTATCATTGCAGGG
TGACAGCGGAGCGGCTTCGCAGAGCTGCATTAACCAGGGCTTCGGGCAGGCCAAAAACTACGGCACGCTC
CGGCCACCCAGTCCGCCGGAGGACTCCGGTTCAGGGAGCGGCCAACTAGCCGAGAACCTCACCTATGCCT
GGCACAATATGGACATCTTTGGGGCGGTCAATCAGCCGGGCTCCGGATGGCGGCAGCTGGTCAACCGGAC
ACGCGGACTATTCTGCAACGAGCGACACATACCGGCGCCCAGGAAACATTTGCTCAAGAACGGTGAGTTT
CTATTCGCAGTCGGCTGATCTGTGTGAAATCTTAATAAAGGGTCCAATTACCAATTTGAAACTCAGTTTG
CGGCGTGGCCTATCCGGGCGAACTTTTGGCCGTGATGGGCAGTTCCGGTGCCGGAAAGACGACCCTGCTG
AATGCCCTTGCCTTTCGATCGCCGCAGGGCATCCAAGTATCGCCATCCGGGATGCGACTGCTCAATGGCC
AACCTGTGGACGCCAAGGAGATGCAGGCCAGGTGCGCCTATGTCCAGCAGGATGACCTCTTTATCGGCTC
CCTAACGGCCAGGGAACACCTGATTTTCCAAGCCATGGTGCGGATGCCACGACATCTGACCTATCGGCAG
CGAGTGGCCCGCGTGGATCAGGTGATCCAGGAGCTTTCGCTCAGCAAATGTCAGCACACGATCATCGGTG
TGCCCGGCAGGGTGAAAGGTCTGTCCGGCGGAGAAAGGAAGCGTCTGGCATTCGCCTCCGAGGCTCTAAC
CGATCCGCCGCTTCTGATCTGCGATGAGCCCACCTCCGGACTGGACTCCTTTACCGCCCACAGCGTCGTC
CAGGTGCTGAAGAAGCTGTCGCAGAAGGGCAAGACCGTCATCCTGACCATTCATCAGCCGTCTTCCGAGC
TGTTTGAGCTCTTTGACAAGATCCTTCTGATGGCCGAGGGCAGGGTAGCTTTCTTGGGCACTCCCAGCGA
AGCCGTCGACTTCTTTTCCTAGTGAGTTCGATGTGTTTATTAAGGGTATCTAGTATTACATAACATCTCA
ACTCCTATCCAGCGTGGGTGCCCAGTGTCCTACCAACTACAATCCGGCGGACTTTTACGTACAGGTGTTG
GCCGTTGTGCCCGGACGGGAGATCGAGTCCCGTGATCGGATCGCCAAGATATGCGACAATTTTGCCATTA
GCAAAGTAGCCCGGGATATGGAGCAGTTGTTGGCCACCAAAAATCTGGAGAAGCCACTGGAGCAGCCGGA
GAATGGGTACACCTACAAGGCCACCTGGTTCATGCAGTTCCGGGCGGTCCTGTGGCGATCCTGGCTGTCG
GTGCTCAAGGAACCACTCCTCGTAAAAGTGCGACTTATTCAGACAACGGTGAGTGGTTCCAGTGGAAACA
AATGATATAACGCTTACAATTCTTGGAAACAAATTCGCTAGATTTTAGATAGAATTGCCTGATTCCACAC
CCTTCTTAGTTTTTTTCAATGAGATGTATAGTTTATAGTTTTGCAGAAGATAAATAAATTTCATTTAACT
CGCGAATATTAATGAGATGCGAGTAACATTTTAATTTGCAGATGGTTGCCATCTTGATTGGCCTCATCTT
TTTGGGCCAACAACTCACGCAAGTGGGTGTGATGAATATCAACGGAGCCATCTTCCTCTTCCTGACCAAC
ATGACCTTTCAAAACGTCTTTGCCACGATAAATGTAAGTCATGTTTAGAATACATTTGCATTTCAATAAT
TTACTAACTTTCTAATGAATCGATTCGATTTAGGTGTTCACCTCAGAGCTGCCAGTTTTTATGAGGGAGG
CCCGAAGTCGACTTTATCGCTGTGACACATACTTTCTGGGCAAAACGATTGCCGAATTGCCGCTTTTTCT
CACAGTGCCACTGGTCTTCACGGCGATTGCCTATCCGATGATCGGACTGCGGGCCGGAGTGCTGCACTTC
TTCAACTGCCTGGCGCTGGTCACTCTGGTGGCCAATGTGTCAACGTCCTTCGGATATCTAATATCCTGCG
CCAGCTCCTCGACCTCGATGGCGCTGTCTGTGGGTCCGCCGGTTATCATACCATTCCTGCTCTTTGGCGG
CTTCTTCTTGAACTCGGGCTCGGTGCCAGTATACCTCAAATGGTTGTCGTACCTCTCATGGTTCCGTTAC
GCCAACGAGGGTCTGCTGATTAACCAATGGGCGGACGTGGAGCCGGGCGAAATTAGCTGCACATCGTCGA
ACACCACGTGCCCCAGTTCGGGCAAGGTCATCCTGGAGACGCTTAACTTCTCCGCCGCCGATCTGCCGCT
GGACTACGTGGGTCTGGCCATTCTCATCGTGAGCTTCCGGGTGCTCGCATATCTGGCTCTAAGACTTCGG
GCCCGACGCAAGGAGTAGCCGACATATATCCGAAATAACTGCTTGTTTTTTTTTTTTACCATTATTACCA
TCGTGTTTACTGTTTATTGCCCCCTCAAAAAGCTAATGTAATTATATTTGTGCCAATAAAAACAAGATAT
GACCTATAGAATACAAGTATTTCCCCTTCGAACATCCCCACAAGTAGACTTTGGATTTGTCTTCTAACCA
AAAGACTTACACACCTGCATACCTTACATCAAAAACTCGTTTATCGCTACATAAAACACCGGGATATATT
TTTTATATACATACTTTTCAAATCGCGCGCCCTCTTCATAATTCACCTCCACCACACCACGTTTCGTAGT
TGCTCTTTCGCTGTCTCCCACCCGCTCTCCGCAACACATTCACCTTTTGTTCGACGACCTTGGAGCGACT
GTCGTTAGTTCCGCGCGATTCGGTTCGCTCAAATGGTTCCGAGTGGTTCATTTCGTCTCAATAGAAATTA
GTAATAAATATTTGTATGTACAATTTATTTGCTCCAATATATTTGTATATATTTCCCTCACAGCTATATT
TATTCTAATTTAATATTATGACTTTTTAAGGTAATTTTTTGTGACCTGTTCGGAGTGATTAGCGTTACAA
TTTGAACTGAAAGTGACATCCAGTGTTTGTTCCTTGTGTAGATGCATCTCAAAAAAATGGTGGGCATAAT
AGTGTTGTTTATATATATCAAAAATAACAACTATAATAATAAGAATACATTTAATTTAGAAAATGCTTGG
ATTTCACTGGAACTAGGGCGCGCCTCCGGAACATAATGGTGCAGGGCGCTGACTTCCGCGTTTCCAGACT
TTACGAAACACGGAAACCGAAGACCATTCATGTTGTTGCTCAGGTCGCAGACGTTTTGCAGCAGCAGTCG
CTTCACGTTCGCTCGCGTATCGGTGATTCATTCTGCTAACCAGTAAGGCAACCCCGCCAGCCTAGCCGGG
TCCTCAACGACAGGAGCACGATCATGCGCACCCGTGGCCAGGGCCGCAAGCTTGCATGCCTGCAGGTCGG
AGTACTGTCCTCCGAGCGGAGTACTGTCCTCCGAGCGGAGTACTGTCCTCCGAGCGGAGTACTGTCCTCC
GAGCGGAGTACTGTCCTCCGAGCGGAGACTCTAGCCCTAGGGCATGCCTGCAGGTCGGAGTACTGTCCTC
CGAGCGGAGTACTGTCCTCCGAGCGGAGTACTGTCCTCCGAGCGGAGTACTGTCCTCCGAGCGGAGTACT
GTCCTCCGAGCGGAGACTCTAGCGCTAGCGCATGCCTGCAGGTCGGAGTACTGTCCTCCGAGCGGAGTAC
TGTCCTCCGAGCGGAGTACTGTCCTCCGAGCGGAGTACTGTCCTCCGAGCGGAGTACTGTCCTCCGAGCG
GAGACTCTAGCACTAGTGCATGCCTGCAGGTCGGAGTACTGTCCTCCGAGCGGAGTACTGTCCTCCGAGC
GGAGTACTGTCCTCCGAGCGGAGTACTGTCCTCCGAGCGGAGTACTGTCCTCCGAGCGGAGACTCTAGCG
ACGTCGAGCGCCGGAGTATAAATAGAGGCGCTTCGTCTACGGAGCGACAATTCAATTCAAACAAGCAAAG
TGAACACGTCGCTAAGCGAAAGCTAAGCAAATAAACAAGCGCAGCTGAACAAGCTAAACAATCTGCAGTA
AAGTGCAAGTTAAAGTGAATCAATTAAAAGTAACCAGCAACCAAGTAAATCAACTGCAACTACTGAAATC
TGCCAAGAAGTAATTATTGAATACAAGAAGAGAACTCTGAATAGATCTAAAAGGTAGGTTCAACCACTGA
TGCCTAGGCACACCGAAACGACTAACCCTAATTCTTATCCTTTACTTCAGGCGGCCGCGGCTCGAGAATC
AAAATGCGCCCACTCAGCGGCCTGATTGCTTTGGCTCTGCTCTTGCTCTTGCTGTTGACCGCCCCTAGCT
CGGCTGCTGATACAGAAACCGAGAGTAGTGGCTCGCCACTGACCCCCGGTGCTGAAGAGCCCCGGCGAGT
TGTAAAACGAGCGCCTACGTCGTCGTTTATAGGAATGCGAGGTAAAAAAGATGAGGAACACGACACCAGT
GAAGGCAATTGGCTCGGCTCCGGCCCTGACCCACTGGATTACGCGGATGAGGAGGCGGACAGTTCGTATG
CGGAGAATGGCCGCCGCCTGAAGAAAGCGCCACTCGCTTTCGTTGGTTTGCGGGGTAAGAAGTTTATTCC
GATTAATAATCGTCTGAGCGATGTGCTCCAGAGCCTCGAAGAAGAGCGCCTCCGGGACTCGTTGCTGCAG
GATTTTTTCGATCGCGTAGCCGGAAGGGATGGATCGGCCGTCGGTAAAAGGGCTCCAACCGGTTTTACTG
GCATGCGTGGTAAAAGGCCCGCACTCTTGGCGGGAGATGACGACGCTGAGGCGGACGAGGCTACGGAGCT
GCAACAAAAAAGGGCTCCTGTGAACTCCTTTGTGGGTATGAGGGGAAAAAAAGATGTTAGCCATCAACAC
TACAAAAGGGCTGCTCTGTCGGACTTTTGGCACACCTTTTTCAAGAAAAGCTACGATCTGCGAGGTAAGC
AGCAGCGCTTCGCTGACTTTAACTCGAAATTCGTTGCAGTCCGGGGAAAGAAATCCGATTTGGAAGGTAA
TGGAGTAGGTATTGGTGATGACCACGAGCAAGCGCTCGTCCATCCCTGGCTGTATTTGTGGGGCGAAAAG
CGTGCTCCAAACGGCTTCTTGGGAATGCGAGGATCCATGGGATCGCATCACCACCATCATCACGGAATGG
CGTCCATGACAGGCGGACAACAGATGGGACGAGATTTGTACGATGATGACGACAAGGATCTGGCGACGAT
GGTGGATAGCTCGCGCAGGAAGTGGAACAAGACGGGTCACGCCGTTCGTGCCATAGGACGGCTCAGTTCG
CTTGAGAATGTGTATATTAAGGCGGACAAACAGAAGAACGGTATAAAAGCCAATTTCCACATACGTCATA
ACATTGAGGATGGCGGTGTGCAGCTCGCATATCACTACCAGCAGAACACTCCCATAGGTGATGGCCCGGT
GCTCCTTCCCGACAACCACTATCTCTCCGTACAGTCGAAGTTGTCGAAAGATCCCAACGAGAAGCGGGAC
CACATGGTGCTGTTGGAGTTTGTTACGGCCGCGGGTATCACCCTGGGAATGGACGAGTTGTATAAGGGTG
GAACCGGCGGCAGTATGGTGAGTAAGGGCGAGGAGCTCTTCACCGGCGTAGTTCCGATACTCGTAGAGTT
GGATGGCGACGTGAACGGCCACAAGTTCTCCGTCAGTGGAGAGGGCGAGGGCGATGCCACGTACGGAAAG
TTGACGCTGAAATTTATCTGCACGACGGGCAAATTGCCGGTGCCATGGCCGACCCTCGTGACAACGTTGA
CTTACGGAGTGCAGTGCTTCTCGCGCTATCCAGACCACATGAAGCAACACGACTTTTTCAAGTCGGCCAT
GCCGGAGGGCTATATTCAAGAGCGTACGATATTTTTCAAGGATGATGGTAATTACAAGACCCGAGCCGAG
GTCAAGTTTGAGGGAGATACACTGGTGAACCGAATAGAGCTCAAGGGCATCGATTTTAAGGAGGACGGCA
ATATCCTGGGCCATAAACTGGAATACAACCTCCCTGACCAGCTCACCGAGGAACAGATTGCCGAGTTCAA
GGAAGCATTCTCGCTGTTCGATAAGGATGGTGACGGCACCATAACCACCAAGGAACTGGGTACGGTGATG
CGCTCCTTGGGTCAAAACCCCACCGAGGCCGAGCTCCAGGACATGATCAACGAAGTAGACGCCGACGGCG
ACGGCACGATTGACTTCCCAGAGTTCCTTACAATGATGGCACGCAAAATGAAGTACCGCGACACAGAGGA
GGAGATTCGAGAGGCCTTCGGAGTATTCGACAAGGACGGCAACGGTTACATCAGCGCCGCAGAGCTGCGG
CATGTGATGACGAACCTGGGTGAAAAGCTGACCGATGAAGAAGTCGACGAAATGATCAGGGAGGCAGATA
TAGATGGTGATGGTCAGGTGAACTACGAGGAATTTGTTCAGATGATGACCGCTAAGTCTAGAGGATCTTT
GTGAAGGAACCTTACTTCTGTGGTGTGACATAATTGGACAAACTACCTACAGAGATTTAAAGCTCTAAGG
TAAATATAAAATTTTTAAGTGTATAATGTGTTAAACTACTGATTCTAATTGTTTGTGTATTTTAGATTCC
AACCTATGGAACTGATGAATGGGAGCAGTGGTGGAATGCCTTTAATGAGGAAAACCTGTTTTGCTCAGAA
GAAATGCCATCTAGTGATGATGAGGCTACTGCTGACTCTCAACATTCTACTCCTCCAAAAAAGAAGAGAA
AGGTAGAAGACCCCAAGGACTTTCCTTCAGAATTGCTAAGTTTTTTGAGTCATGCTGTGTTTAGTAATAG
AACTCTTGCTTGCTTTGCTATTTACACCACAAAGGAAAAAGCTGCACTGCTATACAAGAAAATTATGGAA
AAATATTTGATGTATAGTGCCTTGACTAGAGATCATAATCAGCCATACCACATTTGTAGAGGTTTTACTT
GCTTTAAAAAACCTCCCACACCTCCCCCTGAACCTGAAACATAAAATGAATGCAATTGTTGTTGTTAACT
TGTTTATTGCAGCTTATAATGGTTACAAATAAAGCAATAGCATCACAAATTTCACAAATAAAGCATTTTT
TTCACTGCATTCTAGTTGTGGTTTGTCCAAACTCATCAATGTATCTTATCATGTCTGGATCGATCTGGCC
GGCCGTTTAAACGAATTCTTGAAGACGAAAGGGCCTCGTGATACGCCTATTTTTATAGGTTAATGTCATG
ATAATAATGGTTTCTTA
Features (pLannotate 1.2.2; 22 found; start..end, strand, type, name):
     31..135     +  promoter       AmpR promoter: bla
    136..996     +  CDS            AmpR: β-lactamase; bla; confers resistance to ampicillin, carbenicillin, and related antibiotics
   1167..1755    +  rep_origin     ori: high-copy-number ColE1/pMB1/pBR322/pUC origin of replication
   1842..1911    +  protein_bind   attB: attB site for the φC31 integrase (Groth et al., 2000) phage φC31 integrase
   2127..6246    +  gene           mini-white: white; This modified version of the white gene lacks part of the first intron.
   6251..6406    +  CDS            YPB1_ECOLX (fragment): Protein predicted: Swiss-Prot protein existence level 4. From Escherichia coli.
   6488..6509    -  misc_feature   MCS (fragment): pUC18/19 multiple cloning site
   6508..6602    +  protein_bind   5X UAS: five tandem copies of the "ScaI site" 17-mer CGGAGTACTGTCCTCCG, an upstream activating sequence (UAS) that efficiently binds yeast Gal4 (Webster et al., 1988; Pfeiffer et al., 2010) GAL4
   6636..6730    +  protein_bind   5X UAS: five tandem copies of the "ScaI site" 17-mer CGGAGTACTGTCCTCCG, an upstream activating sequence (UAS) that efficiently binds yeast Gal4 (Webster et al., 1988; Pfeiffer et al., 2010) GAL4
   6764..6858    +  protein_bind   5X UAS: five tandem copies of the "ScaI site" 17-mer CGGAGTACTGTCCTCCG, an upstream activating sequence (UAS) that efficiently binds yeast Gal4 (Webster et al., 1988; Pfeiffer et al., 2010) GAL4
   6877..6893    -  misc_feature   MCS (fragment): pUC18/19 multiple cloning site
   6892..6986    +  protein_bind   5X UAS: five tandem copies of the "ScaI site" 17-mer CGGAGTACTGTCCTCCG, an upstream activating sequence (UAS) that efficiently binds yeast Gal4 (Webster et al., 1988; Pfeiffer et al., 2010) GAL4
   7011..7249    +  promoter       hsp70 promoter: Drosophila melanogaster hsp70Bb promoter
   7264..7330    +  intron         Mhc intron: modified Drosophila myosin heavy chain intron 16 (Pfeiffer et al., 2010)
   7354..8223    +  CDS            Tk: TACHY_DROME - Experimental evidence at protein level: Swiss-Prot protein existence level 1. Tachykinins are active peptides which excite neurons, evoke behavioral responses, are potent vasodilators and secretagogues, and contract (directly or indirectly) many smooth muscles. Stimulates gut muscle contractions (PubMed:10801863). Required for the response to the male sex pheromone CH503 which is transferred from males to females during mating and inhibits courtship behavior by other males (PubMed:26083710). The Gr68a gustatory receptor is required for detection of the pheromone and Gr68a-express
   8215..9576    +  CDS            GCaMP2: GCaMP2 is a basic (constitutively fluorescent) green fluorescent protein published in 2006, derived from Aequorea victoria.
   9584..9658    +  CDS            small t antigen (fragment): SV40 (simian virus 40) small t antigen
   9660..9725    +  intron         small t intron: SV40 (simian virus 40) small t antigen intron
   9855..9875    +  CDS            SV40 NLS: nuclear localization signal of SV40 (simian virus 40) large T antigen
   9882..10016   +  CDS            LT_POVHA (fragment): Protein inferred from homology: Swiss-Prot protein existence level 3. Isoform large T antigen is a key early protein essential for both driving viral replication and inducing cellular transformation. Plays a role in viral genome replication by driving entry of quiescent cells into the cell cycle and by autoregulating the synthesis of viral early mRNA. Displays highly oncogenic activities by corrupting the host cellular checkpoint mechanisms that guard cell division and the transcription, replication, and repair of DNA. Participates in the modulation of cellular gene expression preceeding viral
  10041..10124   +  CDS            large T antigen (fragment): large T antigen from SV40 (simian virus 40)
  10147..10281   +  polyA_signal   SV40 poly(A) signal: SV40 polyadenylation signal
