[The description below was written by a language model from this plasmid's Addgene catalogue record and pLannotate feature annotations shown in this document.]
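Description:
pJFRC7-UAS-NPRR_dTK is a Drosophila transgenesis and expression plasmid of about 10.4 kb, built on the pJFRC7 backbone, that encodes a GAL4-dependent fluorescent reporter for imaging neuropeptide release. In bacteria it is maintained through a high-copy ColE1/pUC-type origin and selected with ampicillin via the β-lactamase gene. For fly work the backbone supplies a φC31 attB site, which allows integrase-mediated insertion into a genomic attP landing site, and a mini-white gene, which serves as an eye-colour marker for identifying transformants.

The expression cassette begins with four annotated blocks of 5X UAS, giving twenty GAL4 binding sites, placed upstream of the Drosophila hsp70Bb promoter. Here the hsp70 element provides the core promoter, so transcription depends on GAL4 supplied by a driver line and can be restricted to chosen cell types. A modified myosin heavy chain intron follows the promoter, a design feature generally included to boost expression. The roughly 2.3 kb insert is the Drosophila tachykinin (Tk) precursor coding sequence joined directly to a codon-optimized GCaMP6s. The automated annotation labels this portion GCaMP2, which reflects similarity within the GCaMP family rather than the catalogued identity. Downstream lies an SV40 3′ region containing the small t intron and the SV40 polyadenylation signal. The small t, large T and NLS fragments annotated there appear to be parts of this terminator region rather than expressed proteins.

Fusing the neuropeptide precursor to the sensor is presumably intended to route it into the neuropeptide secretory pathway, so that fluorescence changes report release. The record does not spell out this mechanism beyond the stated purpose.
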