Addgene plasmid #133244: pJFRC7-UAS-NPRR_dTK
Purpose: Fluorescent reporter for neuropeptide release imaging
Depositing lab: David Anderson. Depositing organization: California Institute of Technology. Publication: Imaging neuropeptide release at synapses with a genetically engineered reporter. Ding K, Han Y, Seid TW, Buser C, Karigo T, Zhang S, Dickman DK, Anderson DJ. Elife. 2019 Jun 26;8. pii: 46421. doi: 10.7554/eLife.46421. PubMed 31241464.
Backbone
  Vector backbone: pJFRC7
  Backbone size w/o insert (bp): 8100
  Total vector size (bp): 10380
  Vector type: Insect Expression
Growth in bacteria
  Bacterial resistance: Ampicillin, 100 μg/mL
  Growth temperature: 37°C
  Growth strain: DH5alpha
  Copy number: High Copy
Gene/Insert
  Gene/Insert name: drosophila tachykinin-fused codon-optimized GCaMP6s
  Species: D. melanogaster (fly)
  Insert size (bp): 2300
  Promoter: hsp70
  Cloning method: Gibson Cloning
  Sequencing primers: 5′ aactactgaaatctgccaagaagtaatt; 3′ tttgtccaattatgtcacaccacag
Terms and licenses: Academic/Nonprofit Terms; Industry Terms: Not Available to Industry
How to cite: pJFRC7-UAS-NPRR_dTK was a gift from David Anderson (Addgene plasmid # 133244 ; http://n2t.net/addgene:133244 ; RRID:Addgene_133244)
